>Addgene plasmid #170034 | pKB239 | addgene full sequence | sequence record 336785 | Addgene NGS Result
TGGGCGCCAGGGTGGTTTTTCTTTTCACCAGTGAGACGGGCAACAGCTGATTGCCCTTCACCGCCTGGCC
CTGAGAGAGTTGCAGCAAGCGGTCCACGCTGGTTTGCCCCAGCAGGCGAAAATCCTGTTTGATGGTGGTT
AACGGCGGGATATAACATGAGCTGTCTTCGGTATCGTCGTATCCCACTACCGAGATATCCGCACCAACGC
GCAGCCCGGACTCGGTAATGGCGCGCATTGCGCCCAGCGCCATCTGATCGTTGGCAACCAGCATCGCAGT
GGGAACGATGCCCTCATTCAGCATTTGCATGGTTTGTTGAAAACCGGACATGGCACTCCAGTCGCCTTCC
CGTTCCGCTATCGGCTGAATTTGATTGCGAGTGAGATATTTATGCCAGCCAGCCAGACGCAGACGCGCCG
AGACAGAACTTAATGGGCCCGCTAACAGCGCGATTTGCTGGTGACCCAATGCGACCAGATGCTCCACGCC
CAGTCGCGTACCGTCTTCATGGGAGAAAATAATACTGTTGATGGGTGTCTGGTCAGAGACATCAAGAAAT
AACGCCGGAACATTAGTGCAGGCAGCTTCCACAGCAATGGCATCCTGGTCATCCAGCGGATAGTTAATGA
TCAGCCCACTGACGCGTTGCGCGAGAAGATTGTGCACCGCCGCTTTACAGGCTTCGACGCCGCTTCGTTC
TACCATCGACACCACCACGCTGGCACCCAGTTGATCGGCGCGAGATTTAATCGCCGCGACAATTTGCGAC
GGCGCGTGCAGGGCCAGACTGGAGGTGGCAACGCCAATCAGCAACGACTGTTTGCCCGCCAGTTGTTGTG
CCACGCGGTTGGGAATGTAATTCAGCTCCGCCATCGCCGCTTCCACTTTTTCCCGCGTTTTCGCAGAAAC
GTGGCTGGCCTGGTTCACCACGCGGGAAACGGTCTGATAAGAGACACCGGCATACTCTGCGACATCGTAT
AACGTTACTGGTTTCACATTCACCACCCTGAATTGACTCTCTTCCGGGCGCTATCATGCCATACCGCGAA
AGGTTTTGCACCATTCGATGGTGTCAACGTAAATGCATGCCGCTTCGGCAAGGTGTCACCACCCTGCCCT
TTTTCTTTAAAACCGAAAAGATTACTTCGCGTTATGCAGGCTTCCTCGCTCACTGACTCGCTGCGCTCGG
TCGTTCGGCTGCGGCGAGCGGTATCAGCTCACTCAAAGGCGGTAATCTCGAGGTTACATTGTCGATCTGT
TCATGGTGAACAGCTTTGAATGCACCAAAAACTCGTAAAAGCTCTGATGTATCTATCTTTTTTACACCGT
TTTCATCTGTGCATATGGACAGTTTTCCCTTTGATATGTAACGGTGAACAGTTGTTCTACTTTTGTTTGT
TAGTCTTGATGCTTCACTGATAGATACAAGAGCCATAAGAACCTCAGATCCTTCCGTATTTAGCCAGTAT
GTTCTCTAGTGTGGTTCGTTGTTTTTGCGTGAGCCATGAGAACGAACCATTGAGATCATACTTACTTTGC
ATGTCACTCAAAAATTTTGCCTCAAAACTGGTGAGCTGAATTTTTGCAGTTAAAGCATCGTGTAGTGTTT
TTCTTAGTCCGTTATGTAGGTAGGAATCTGATGTAATGGTTGTTGGTATTTTGTCACCATTCATTTTTAT
CTGGTTGTTCTCAAGTTCGGTTACGAGATCCATTTGTCTATCTAGTTCAACTTGGAAAATCAACGTATCA
GTCGGGCGGCCTCGCTTATCAACCACCAATTTCATATTGCTGTAAGTGTTTAAATCTTTACTTATTGGTT
TCAAAACCCATTGGTTAAGCCTTTTAAACTCATGGTAGTTATTTTCAAGCATTAACATGAACTTAAATTC
ATCAAGGCTAATCTCTATATTTGCCTTGTGAGTTTTCTTTTGTGTTAGTTCTTTTAATAACCACTCATAA
ATCCTCATAGAGTATTTGTTTTCAAAAGACTTAACATGTTCCAGATTATATTTTATGAATTTTTTTAACT
GGAAAAGATAAGGCAATATCTCTTCACTAAAAACTAATTCTAATTTTTCGCTTGAGAACTTGGCATAGTT
TGTCCACTGGAAAATCTCAAAGCCTTTAACCAAAGGATTCATGATTTCCACAGTTCTCGTCATCAGCTCT
CTGGTTGCTTTAGCTAATACACCATAAGCATTTTCCCTACTGATGTTCATCATCTGAGCGTATTGGTTAT
AAGTGAACGATACCGTCCGTTCTTTCCTTGTAGGGTTTTCAATAGTGGGGTTGAGTAGTGCCACACAGCA
TAAAATTAGCTTGGTTTCATGCTCCGTTAAGTCATAGCGACTAATCGCTAGTTCATTTGCTTTGAAAACA
ACTAATTCAGACATACATCTCAATTGGTCTAGGTGATTTTAATCACTATACCAATTGAGATGGGCTAGTC
AATGATAATTACATGTCCTTTTCCTTTGAGTTGTGGGTATCTGTAAATTCTGCTAGACCTTTGCTGGAAA
ACTTGTAAATTCTGCTAGACCCTCTGTAAATTCCGCTAGACCTTTGTGTGTTTTTTTTGTTTATATTCAA
GTGGTTATAATTTATAGAATAAAGAAAGAATAAAAAAAGATAAAAAGAATAGATCCCAGCCCTGTGTATA
ACTCACTACTTTAGTCAGTTCCGCAGTATTACAAAAGGATGTCGCAAACGCTGTTTGCTCCTCTACAAAA
CAGACCTTAAAACCCTAAAGGCTTAAGTAGCACCCTCGCAAGCTCGTGCAAATCGCTTAATATTCCTTTT
GTCTCCGACCATCAGGCACCTGAGTCGCTGCCTTTTTCGTGACATTCAGTTCGCTGCGCTCACGGCTCTG
GCAGTGAATGTGGGTAAATGGCACTACAGGCGCCTTTTATGGATTCATGCAAGGAAACTACCCATAATAC
AAGAAAAGCCCGTCACGGGCTTCTCAGGGCGTTTTATGGCTGGTCTGCTATGTGGTGCTATCTGACTTTT
TGCTGTTCAGCAGTTCCTGCCCTCTGATTTTCCAGTCTGACCACTTCGGATTATCCCGTGACAGGTCATT
CAGACTGGCTAATGCACCCAGTAAGGCAGCGGTATCATCAACAGGCTTACCCGTCTTACTGTCCCTAGTG
CTTGGATTCTCACCAATAAAAAACGCCCGGCGGCAACCGAGCGTTCTGAACAAATCCAGATGGAGTTCTG
ATGTCATTACTGGATCTATCAACAGGAGTCCAAGCGAGCTCGTAAACTTGGTCTGACAGTTACCAATGCT
TAATCAGTGAGGCACCTATCTCAGCGATCTGTCTATTTCGTTCATCCATAGTTGCCTGACTCCCCGTCGT
GTAGATAACTACGATACGGGAGGGCTTACCATCTGGCCCCAGTGCTGCAATGATACCGCGTGATCCACGC
TCACCGGCTCCAGATTTATCAGCAATAAACCAGCCAGCCGGAAGGGCCGAGCGCAGAAGTGGTCCTGCAA
CTTTATCCGCCTCCATCCAGTCTATTAATTGTTGCCGGGAAGCTAGAGTAAGTAGTTCGCCAGTTAATAG
TTTGCGCAACGTTGTTGCCATTGCTACAGGCATCGTGGTGTCACGCTCGTCGTTTGGTATGGCTTCATTC
AGCTCCGGTTCCCAACGATCAAGGCGAGTTACATGATCCCCCATGTTGTGCAAAAAAGCGGTTAGCTCCT
TCGGTCCTCCGATCGTTGTCAGAAGTAAGTTGGCCGCAGTGTTATCACTCATGGTTATGGCAGCACTGCA
TAATTCTCTTACTGTCATGCCATCCGTAAGATGCTTTTCTGTTACTGGTGAGTACTCAACCAAGTCATTC
TGAGAATAGTGTATGCGGCGACCGAGTTGCTCTTGCCCGGCGTCAATACGGTATAATACCGCGCCACATA
GCAGAACTTTAAAAGTGCTCATCATTGGAAAACGTTCTTCGGGGCGAAAACTCTCAAGGATCTTACCGCT
GTTGAGATCCAGTTCGATGTAACCCACTCGTGCACCCAACTGATCTTCAGCATCTTTTACTTTCACCAGC
GTTTCTGGGTGAGCAAAAACGGGAAGGCAAAATGCCGCAAAAAAGTGAATAAGGGCGACACTGAAATGTT
GAATACTCATACTCTTCCTTTTTCAATATTATTGAAGCATTTATCAGGGTTATTGTCTCATGAGCGGATA
CATATTTTAATGTATTTAGAAAAATAAACAAATAGGGGTTCCGCGCACATTTCCCATGGTGCCACCTGAC
GTCTAATAAACCATTATTATCATGACATTAACCTATAAAAATAGGCGTATCACGAGGCAGAATTTTTATC
GCTTCCGCGTTCCGTCTACTCCCTATTACGCTCCGGAATCTCCGACGCCTACGGCCGACGTCGGATACCG
CCATTGATAAACTGTTTAACAACATCGTCTGTACAGACCTTCTTCGTTGCCTTTACGTTTAACTCAATCA
GGCTACCGTCTCGGTTATAAGTCTATCGAGTAGTAGAGCCGTAGTAAAGAGGAGAAATACTAGATGGTTT
CGAAAGGTGAGGAGGATAACATGGCGTCGCTGCCTGCTACACATGAACTGCATATTTTCGGCAGCATCAA
CGGAGTTGATTTCGACATGGTGGGCCAAGGCACCGGCAACCCGAACGACGGCTATGAAGAATTGAATTTG
AAATCTACCAAGGGCGACTTGCAATTTAGTCCGTGGATTCTGGTACCGCATATTGGTTATGGTTTTCATC
AGTATCTGCCCTACCCAGACGGAATGAGCCCATTTCAGGCGGCTATGGTGGATGGCAGTGGCTATCAGGT
CCATCGCACCATGCAATTCGAGGATGGGGCGAGCCTGACCGTGAATTATCGGTACACTTACGAAGGTTCA
CATATTAAAGGTGAAGCACAAGTTAAAGGCACCGGCTTCCCGGCGGATGGCCCAGTGATGACCAACAGCC
TGACGGCGGCGGACTGGTGTCGTAGCAAAAAGACGTATCCCAATGATAAAACAATTATTTCTACCTTTAA
ATGGAGTTACACCACGGGTAACGGTAAACGCTACCGTAGCACGGCTCGCACCACATACACCTTTGCGAAA
CCCATGGCCGCGAACTATCTGAAAAATCAGCCGATGTATGTGTTTCGCAAAACGGAACTGAAACATTCGA
AAACTGAACTCAATTTCAAAGAGTGGCAAAAAGCCTTCACCGACGTAATGGGCATGGATGAACTGTACAA
ATGACCAGGCATCAAATAAAACGAAAGGCTCAGTCGAAAGACTGGGCCTTTCGTTTTATCTGTTGTTTGT
CGGTGAACGCTCTCTACTAGAGTCACACTGGCTCACCTTCGGGTGGGCCTTTCTGCGTTTATAGTTTCAC
TTCTGAGTTCGGCATGGGGTCAGGTGGGACCACCGCGCTACTGCCGCCAGGCAGCTGTATCATCTGCGTA
CTCCATTAGTGTGACGACCTATGAGGATGGCGGGGTATTAACTGTAACGCAAGATACTTCTCTGCAAGAT
GGTTGTTTAATTTATAATGTGAAACTTAGCGGAGGTCCTCACAAATTTGTTGGGCAGTTTCACCGGCAAC
CAAACCCTGAGTAACACGAGACTGATAACGCCTCATGAAGTTACGACAAACATCACGCCAACGAGAACGA
CCTGTTCGACAAACACGAGTAGCAGCATTAGAAACAGAACGCTGAGTCGGCTTGTCCACCATCTTCTTAA
GCTTCTGGACGATTGTGAGACACGTACGATAATCACGGCCTGTTCCTCCGATACCCGCAGCTGGAGCCTC
AGCGGCATCTGCAGGAGCGGCTTCCGCAGCCGGTGCTTCACTCGCTGGTGCCTCCGCTGCTGGTGTAGCT
TCCGCAGCTGGTGCAGCAGGTTCCTGACTGATGCCAGCGGCTGGGGCTTCGGCAGCATCCGCTGGGGCAG
CTTCTGCTGCAGGCGCTTCGCTAGCTGGAGCTTCAGCAGCAGGAGTCGCCTCTGCGGCGGGCGCTGCAGG
CTCTTGACTGGTACCAATACCGTTGTCCGGACGAGTGCCGATGGTGTGTGCGTCACCGATGTTGTTGGTC
CACTGGTATTCCAGACGGGTAGCGATTTCAGGAGTGATCGCGTACTCAACACCGCCAGCGAAGACCGGAG
AAACGCCGGTGTCGTGGTTTTTACCATAAACGTTGGATTTAGTGTCTGCACGCCATACCATGCCACCCAG
ACGAGTGTAGATGTCCAGGTCGTCAGTGATTGGGTAACCCAGTTTAGCGGTCAGTTGAACGCCCTGAGCT
TTGTATGCACCGTTTTCAACGCTGCCTTTGTACGGCATACGACCTAACCAGTCGTAACCCATTTCAAAGC
CAACATACGGGTTAATTCCCTGATCGATTTTAGCGTTGCTGGAGCAACCTGCCAGCAGAGTAGAACCCAG
GATTACCGCGCCCAGTACCAGTTTAGTAGCTTTCATCAGAAATACTCCATAGCATGATTAAGATGTTTCA
GTACGAAAATTGCTTTCATTGTTGATCTCCTTTTTAAGTGAACTTGGGCCCTGTGTGAAATTGTTATCCG
CTCACAATTCCACACATTATACGAGCCGATGATTAATTGTCAACAGCTCATTTCAGAATATTAGCCAGAA
CCGTTATGATGTCGGCGCAAAAAACATTATCCAGAACGGGAGTGCGCCTTGAGCGACACGAATTATGCAG
TGATTTACGTATTACCGCCTTTGAGTGAGCTGATACCGCTCGCCGCAGCCGAACGCCCTAGGTCTAGGGC
GGCGGATTTGTCCTACTCAGGAGAGCGTTCACCGACAAACAACAGATAAAACGAAAGGCCCAGTCTTTCG
ACTGAGCCTTTCGTTTTATTTGATGCCTCACTGCCCGCTTTCCAGTCGGGAAACCTGTCGTGCCAGCTGC
ATTAATGAATCGGCCAACGCGCGGGGAGAGGCGGTTTGCGTAT
Features (pLannotate 1.2.2; 18 found; start..end, strand, type, name):
    998..1075    -  promoter       lacIq promoter: lacI (mutant); In the lacIq allele, a single base change in the promoter boosts expression of the lacI gene about 10-fold.
   1097..1141    +  terminator     his operon terminator (fragment): This putative transcriptin terminator from the E. coli his operon has a 2-bp deletion introduced during synthesis. Its efficiency has not been determined.
   1444..2394    -  CDS            Rep101: RepA protein needed for replication with the pSC101 origin; rep101
   2442..2664    -  rep_origin     pSC101 ori: low-copy replication origin that requires the Rep101 protein
   3166..3200    -  terminator     lambda t0 terminator: minimal transcription terminator from phage lambda (Scholtissek and Grosse, 1987)
   3280..4140    -  CDS            AmpR: β-lactamase; bla; confers resistance to ampicillin, carbenicillin, and related antibiotics
   4141..4204    -  promoter       AmpR promoter: bla
   4544..5251    +  CDS            mNeonGreen: mNeonGreen is a basic (constitutively fluorescent) green/yellow fluorescent protein published in 2013, derived from Branchiostoma lanceolatum. It is reported to be a very rapidly-maturing monomer with moderate acid sensitivity.
   5263..5334    +  terminator     rrnB T1 terminator: transcription terminator T1 from the E. coli rrnB gene
   5350..5377    +  terminator     T7Te terminator: phage T7 early transcription terminator
   5471..5563    +  CDS            mKelly1 (fragment): mKelly1 is a basic (constitutively fluorescent) red fluorescent protein published in 2018, derived from Entacmaea quadricolor. It is reported to be a rapidly-maturing monomer with moderate acid sensitivity.
   5559..5780    -  CDS            GNLY (fragment): GNLY_HUMAN - Also known as LAG2, NKG5, TLA519. Experimental evidence at protein level: Swiss-Prot protein existence level 1. Antimicrobial protein that kills intracellular pathogens. Active against a broad range of microbes, including Gram-positive and Gram-negative bacteria, fungi, and parasites. Kills Mycobacterium tuberculosis. From Homo sapiens (Human).
   5982..6386    -  CDS            ompA (fragment): OMPA_SHIFL - Experimental evidence at protein level: Swiss-Prot protein existence level 1. (Microbial infection) Serves as a secondary receptor during phage Sf6 infection; infection requires both lipopolysaccharide (LPS) and the OmpA beta-barrel. From Shigella flexneri.
   6390..6476    -  CDS            lpp (fragment): LPP_ECOLI - Also known as mlpA, mulI. Experimental evidence at protein level: Swiss-Prot protein existence level 1. An outer membrane lipoprotein that controls the distance between the inner and outer membranes; adding residues to Lpp increases the width of the periplasm (PubMed:29257832). The only protein known to be covalently linked to the peptidoglycan network (PGN) (PubMed:4261992, PubMed:3013869, PubMed:4245367). Also non-covalently binds the PGN (PubMed:3013869). The link between the cell outer membrane and PGN contributes to the maintenance of the structural and functional integrity of
   6571..6587    -  protein_bind   lac operator: The lac repressor binds to the lac operator to inhibit transcription in E. coli. This inhibition can be relieved by adding lactose or isopropyl-β-D-thiogalactopyranoside (IPTG). lac repressor encoded by lacI
   6595..6623    -  promoter       tac promoter: strong E. coli promoter; hybrid between the trp and lac UV5 promoters
   6796..6882    -  terminator     rrnB T1 terminator: Escherichia coli rrnB; transcription terminator T1 from the E. coli rrnB gene
   6888..997     -  CDS            lacI (across the origin): lac repressor; lacI; The lac repressor binds to the lac operator to inhibit transcription in E. coli. This inhibition can be relieved by adding lactose or isopropyl-β-D-thiogalactopyranoside (IPTG).
