[The description below was written by a language model from this plasmid's Addgene catalogue record and pLannotate feature annotations shown in this document.]
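Description:
pKB239 is a low-copy bacterial expression and synthetic-biology plasmid of about 7 kb built on a pSC101* backbone. It replicates from the pSC101 origin with its cognate Rep101 (RepA) protein and is selected through β-lactamase-mediated ampicillin resistance. It also carries lacI under the lacIq up-mutant promoter, so the repressor needed to control the payload is supplied from the plasmid itself.

Two functional modules sit on the plasmid in opposite orientations. The first is an inducible surface-display cassette. A tac promoter with a lac operator drives a fusion made of an Lpp fragment, an OmpA fragment, a tether and a portion of human granulysin (GNLY), an antimicrobial protein. In Lpp-OmpA display systems, the Lpp portion targets the fusion to the outer membrane and the OmpA transmembrane segment carries the attached peptide to the cell exterior. LacI keeps the cassette repressed until lactose or IPTG is added. The display fusion design was taken from an earlier published peptide self-screening system.

The second module is a reporter in which the PvirK promoter drives the green/yellow fluorescent protein mNeonGreen, followed by rrnB T1 and T7Te terminators. PvirK is named in the catalogue entry but is not annotated in the feature table. A short match to mKelly1 next to the GNLY coding region is probably an annotation artefact rather than a functional reporter.

Together, the modules let one cell display granulysin on its surface and report by fluorescence whether PvirK is activated. This fits the associated work on high-throughput discovery of peptide activators of a bacterial sensor kinase. The record does not name the kinase or the intended assay strain.
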