Addgene plasmid #170034: pKB239
Purpose: Encodes LacI-controlled expression of surface-displayed GNLY and PvirK-mNeonGreen reporter
Depositing lab: Jeffrey Tabor. Depositing organization: Rice University. Publication: High-throughput discovery of peptide activators of a bacterial sensor kinase. Brink KR, Mu AM, Hoang KV, Groszman K, Gunn JS, Tabor JJ. bioRxiv 10.1101/2021.06.01.446581.
Backbone
  Vector backbone: pSC101*
  Vector type: Bacterial Expression, Synthetic Biology
Growth in bacteria
  Bacterial resistance: Ampicillin, 100 μg/mL
  Growth temperature: 37°C
  Growth strain: DH5alpha
  Copy number: Low Copy
Gene/Insert 1
  Gene/Insert name: mNeonGreen
  Species: Branchiostoma lanceolatum
  Promoter: PvirK
  Cloning method: Unknown
  Sequencing primers: 5′ CGTCTAAGAAACCATTATTATCATGACATTAAC
Gene/Insert 2
  Gene/Insert name: Granulysin (alt name: GNLY)
  Species: H. sapiens (human), Synthetic; Escherichia coli
  Entrez Gene: GNLY (a.k.a. D2S69E, LAG-2, LAG2, NKG5, TLA519)
  Promoter: Ptac
  Tag / fusion protein: Lpp (N terminal on insert); OmpA (N terminal on insert); Tether (N terminal on insert)
  Cloning method: Unknown
  Sequencing primers: 5′ CGGTATCAGCTCACTCAAAGG
Resource information
  A portion of this plasmid was derived from a plasmid made by: Peptide display fusion protein sequence was obtained from Bryan Davies and was originally published in Tucker et al. 2018 (DOI:10.1016/j.cell.2017.12.009).
Terms and licenses: Academic/Nonprofit Terms; Industry Terms: Not Available to Industry
Depositor comments: Peptide display fusion protein sequence was obtained from Bryan Davies and was originally published in Tucker et al. 2018 (DOI:10.1016/j.cell.2017.12.009). Tucker AT, Leonard SP, DuBois CD, Knauf GA, Cunningham AL, Wilke CO, Trent MS, Davies BW. Discovery of Next-Generation Antimicrobials through Bacterial Self-Screening of Surface-Displayed Peptide Libraries. Cell. 2018 Jan 25;172(3):618-628.e13. doi: 10.1016/j.cell.2017.12.009. Epub 2018 Jan 4. PMID: 29307492; PMCID: PMC5786472. Please visit https://www.biorxiv.org/content/10.1101/2021.06.01.446581v1 for bioRxiv preprint.
How to cite: pKB239 was a gift from Jeffrey Tabor (Addgene plasmid # 170034 ; http://n2t.net/addgene:170034 ; RRID:Addgene_170034)
